Addgene plasmid #115031: SRF7 B6_pECIA2
Purpose: Bait vector SRF7 B6_pECIA2 should be used with prey vector SRF7 B6_pECIA14.
Depositing lab: Youssef Belkhadir. Depositing organization: Gregor Mendel Institute of Molecular Plant Biology. Publication: An extracellular network of Arabidopsis leucine-rich repeat receptor kinases. Smakowska-Luzan E, Mott GA, Parys K, Stegmann M, Howton TC, Layeghifard M, Neuhold J, Lehner A, Kong J, Grunwald K, Weinberger N, Satbhai SB, Mayer D, Busch W, Madalinski M, Stolt-Bergner P, Provart NJ, Mukhtar MS, Zipfel C, Desveaux D, Guttman DS, Belkhadir Y. Nature. 2018 Jan 18;553(7688):342-346. doi: 10.1038/nature25184. Epub 2018 Jan 10. PubMed 29320478.
Backbone
  Vector backbone: pECIA2
  Backbone manufacturer: Chris Garcia (Addgene plasmid # 47032)
  Vector type: Insect Expression
Growth in bacteria
  Bacterial resistance: Ampicillin, 100 μg/mL
  Growth temperature: 37°C
  Growth strain: DH5alpha
  Copy number: High Copy
Gene/Insert
  Gene/Insert name: AT3G14350
  Species: A. thaliana (mustard weed)
  Promoter: Metallothionein (Copper-Inducible)
  Tag / fusion protein: Fc, V5 and hexahistidine tags (C terminal on backbone)
  Cloning method: Ligation Independent Cloning
Terms and licenses: Academic/Nonprofit Terms; Industry Terms: Not Available to Industry
Depositor comments: Plasmid for secreted expression in Drosophila cell culture by induction via CuSO4. Insert is an extracellular domain of indicated LRR-RK, C-terminally tagged with Fc, V5 and hexahistidine tags. Insert Protein Sequence: ATDSSDTSALNIMFSSMNSPGQLSQWTASGGDPCGQNWKGITCSGSRVTQIKLPSLGLSGSLGFMLDKLTSVTEFDMSNNNLGGDLPYQLPPNLERLNLANNQFTGSAQYSISMMAPLKYLNLAHNQLKQLAIDFTKLTSLSILDLSSNAFIGSLPNTCSSLTSAKSIYLQNNQFSGTIDILATLPLENLNIANNRFTGWIPDSLKGINLQKDGNLLNSGPAPPPPPGTPPISKSSPTPKSGNRGNRSNGDSSNSK
How to cite: SRF7 B6_pECIA2 was a gift from Youssef Belkhadir (Addgene plasmid # 115031 ; http://n2t.net/addgene:115031 ; RRID:Addgene_115031)
