[The description below was written by a language model from this plasmid's Addgene catalogue record and pLannotate feature annotations shown in this document.]
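Description:
SRF7 B6_pECIA2 is an insect-cell expression plasmid built on the pECIA2 backbone for secreted production of a plant receptor ectodomain in Drosophila cell culture. It is maintained in E. coli as a high-copy plasmid through a ColE1/pUC-type origin and selected with ampicillin via the β-lactamase gene. Short remnants of lac regulatory elements, lacZα, lacI, rop and bom are also annotated; these are leftovers from the cloning-vector lineage and have no evident role in the construct.

The expression cassette is driven by the Drosophila metallothionein promoter, so transcription is switched on by adding copper sulfate. Downstream, a Drosophila BiP signal sequence directs the product into the secretory pathway and is followed by the insert, the extracellular domain of the Arabidopsis thaliana leucine-rich repeat receptor kinase SRF7 (AT3G14350), introduced by ligation-independent cloning. The ectodomain is fused at its C terminus to a human IgG1 Fc region, a V5 epitope and a hexahistidine tag. The His tag is stated in the catalogue entry but was not called separately in the feature table. An SV40 polyadenylation signal is annotated after the coding region, although on the opposite strand.

The record designates this plasmid as a bait vector, to be paired with the corresponding prey construct in pECIA14. It comes from a study mapping an extracellular interaction network among Arabidopsis LRR receptor kinases, in which secreted, tagged ectodomains were tested against one another. In such a setup the Fc fusion would typically serve for capture of the bait, and the V5 and His tags for detection or purification, though the record does not spell out these roles.
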