Features (pLannotate 1.2.2; 18 found; start..end, strand, type, name):
     23..449     +  promoter       MT promoter: Drosophila metallothionein promoter
    467..520     +  sig_peptide    BiP signal sequence: Drosophila BiP signal sequence
    518..1252    +  CDS            SRF7 (fragment): SRF7_ARATH - Experimental evidence at protein level: Swiss-Prot protein existence level 1. From Arabidopsis thaliana (Mouse-ear cress).
   1265..1999    +  CDS            IGHG1 (fragment): IGHG1_HUMAN - Experimental evidence at protein level: Swiss-Prot protein existence level 1. Constant region of immunoglobulin heavy chains. Immunoglobulins, also known as antibodies, are membrane-bound or secreted glycoproteins produced by B lymphocytes. In the recognition phase of humoral immunity, the membrane-bound immunoglobulins serve as receptors which, upon binding of a specific antigen, trigger the clonal expansion and differentiation of B lymphocytes into immunoglobulins- secreting plasma cells. Secreted immunoglobulins mediate the effector phase of humoral immunity, which results in
   2018..2059    +  CDS            V5 tag: epitope tag from simian virus 5
   2159..2293    -  polyA_signal   SV40 poly(A) signal: SV40 polyadenylation signal
   2316..2400    -  CDS            large T antigen (fragment): large T antigen from SV40 (simian virus 40)
   2400..2424    +  misc_feature   MCS (fragment): pUC18/19 multiple cloning site
   2461..2477    -  protein_bind   lac operator: The lac repressor binds to the lac operator to inhibit transcription in E. coli. This inhibition can be relieved by adding lactose or isopropyl-β-D-thiogalactopyranoside (IPTG). lac repressor encoded by lacI
   2485..2515    -  promoter       lac promoter: promoter for the E. coli lac operon
   2530..2551    -  protein_bind   CAP binding site: CAP binding activates transcription in the presence of cAMP. E. coli catabolite activator protein
   2564..2656    -  CDS            lacI (fragment): lac repressor; lacI; The lac repressor binds to the lac operator to inhibit transcription in E. coli. This inhibition can be relieved by adding lactose or isopropyl-β-D-thiogalactopyranoside (IPTG).
   2839..3427    -  rep_origin     ori: high-copy-number ColE1/pMB1/pBR322/pUC origin of replication
   3598..4458    -  CDS            AmpR: β-lactamase; bla; confers resistance to ampicillin, carbenicillin, and related antibiotics
   4459..4563    -  promoter       AmpR promoter: bla
   4658..4693    +  CDS            rop (fragment): Rop protein, which maintains plasmids at low copy number; rop
   4795..4894    +  misc_feature   bom (fragment): basis of mobility region from pBR322
   4900..21      -  CDS            lacZα (fragment) (across the origin): LacZα fragment of β-galactosidase; lacZ fragment
>Addgene plasmid #115031 | SRF7 B6_pECIA2 | addgene full sequence | sequence record 296878 | Addgene NGS Result
GTAAAACGACGGCCAGTGAATTAATTCGTTGCAGGACAGGATGTGGTGCCCGATGTGACTAGCTCTTTGC
TGCAGGCCGTCCTATCCTCTGGTTCCGATAAGAGACCCAGAACTCCGGCCCCCCACCGCCCACCGCCACC
CCCATACATATGTGGTACGCAAGTAAGAGTGCCTGCGCATGCCCCATGTGCCCCACCAAGAGCTTTGCAT
CCCATACAAGTCCCCAAAGTGGAGAACCGAACCAATTCTTCGCGGGCAGAACAAAAGCTTCTGCACACGT
CTCCACTCGAATTTGGAGCCGGCCGGCGTGTGCAAAAGAGGTGAATCGAACGAAAGACCCGTGTGTAAAG
CCGCGTTTCCAAAATGTATAAAACCGAGAGCATCTGGCCAATGTGCATCAGTTGTGGTCAGCAGCAAAAT
CAAGTGAATCATCTCAGTGCAACTAAAGGGGGGATCCGATCTCAATATGAAGTTATGCATATTACTGGCC
GTCGTGGCCTTTGTTGGCCTCTCGCTCGGGGCTACGGATTCATCAGATACTTCGGCGTTAAACATCATGT
TCAGCTCCATGAATTCTCCAGGACAGCTCTCACAATGGACAGCATCAGGAGGTGATCCTTGTGGCCAAAA
CTGGAAAGGCATAACTTGCTCTGGCTCTCGAGTTACACAAATAAAGTTACCAAGTCTTGGACTTTCTGGA
TCACTTGGATTCATGCTTGATAAATTGACTTCTGTTACTGAGTTTGATATGAGCAACAATAACCTTGGAG
GCGATTTGCCTTATCAGCTTCCTCCAAACTTGGAGCGATTGAATCTTGCTAATAACCAGTTCACTGGATC
TGCTCAATATTCCATTTCTATGATGGCTCCTCTTAAGTACCTCAACCTTGCTCACAACCAGTTGAAGCAG
CTAGCTATTGACTTCACAAAACTCACCTCTCTCTCTATATTGGACCTCTCTTCCAATGCTTTTATAGGGT
CTCTCCCAAACACTTGTAGCTCTCTTACGAGTGCAAAATCAATTTATCTTCAGAACAATCAGTTCTCAGG
CACCATTGATATTCTAGCCACCCTTCCTCTCGAAAATCTGAATATTGCAAACAATCGGTTCACAGGCTGG
ATCCCTGATTCTTTGAAAGGCATTAACTTGCAAAAAGATGGCAATTTATTAAATTCCGGGCCTGCACCTC
CACCACCTCCTGGTACACCACCGATCAGTAAATCATCACCTACTCCGAAATCCGGGAACCGTGGAAACCG
TTCCAATGGTGATTCCAGCAATAGCAAACTGGAGGTGCTGTTCCAGGGACCAGGGAGCGACAAAACTCAC
ACATGCCCACCGTGCCCAGCACCTGAACTCCTGGGGGGACCGTCAGTCTTCCTCTTCCCCCCAAAACCCA
AGGACACCCTCATGATCTCCCGGACCCCTGAGGTCACATGCGTGGTGGTGGACGTGAGCCACGAAGACCC
TGAGGTCAAGTTCAACTGGTACGTGGACGGCGTGGAGGTGCATAATGCCAAGACAAAGCCGCGGGAGGAG
CAGTACAACAGCACGTACCGTGTGGTCAGCGTCCTCACCGTCCTGCACCAGGACTGGCTGAATGGCAAGG
AGTACAAGTGCAAGGTCTCCAACAAAGCCCTCCCAGCCCCCATCGAGAAAACCATCTCCAAAGCCAAAGG
GCAGCCCCGAGAACCACAGGTGTACACCCTGCCCCCATCCCGGGAGGAGATGACCAAGAACCAGGTCAGC
CTGACCTGCCTGGTCAAAGGCTTCTATCCCAGCGACATCGCCGTGGAGTGGGAGAGCAATGGGCAGCCGG
AGAACAACTACAAGACCACGCCTCCCGTGCTGGACTCCGACGGCTCCTTCTTCCTCTACAGCAAGCTCAC
CGTGGACAAGAGCAGGTGGCAGCAGGGGAACGTCTTCTCATGCTCCGTGATGCATGAGGGTCTGCACAAC
CACTACACGCAGAAGAGCCTCTCCCTGTCTCCGGGTAAATCTAGAGGGCCCTTCGAAGGTAAGCCTATCC
CTAACCCTCTCCTCGGTCTCGATTCTACGCGTACCGGTCATCATCACCATCACCATTGAGTTTAAACCCG
CTGATCAGCCTCGACTGTGCCTTCTAAGGCCTGAGCTCGCTGATCAGCCTCGATCGAGGATCCAGACATG
ATAAGATACATTGATGAGTTTGGACAAACCACAACTAGAATGCAGTGAAAAAAATGCTTTATTTGTGAAA
TTTGTGATGCTATTGCTTTATTTGTAACCATTATAAGCTGCAATAAACAAGTTAACAACAACAATTGCAT
TCATTTTATGTTTCAGGTTCAGGGGGAGGTGTGGGAGGTTTTTTAAAGCAAGTAAAACCTCTACAAATGT
GGTATGGCTGATTATGATCAGTCGACCTGCAGGCATGCAAGCTTGGCGTAATCATGGTCATAGCTGTTTC
CTGTGTGAAATTGTTATCCGCTCACAATTCCACACAACATACGAGCCGGAAGCATAAAGTGTAAAGCCTG
GGGTGCCTAATGAGTGAGCTAACTCACATTAATTGCGTTGCGCTCACTGCCCGCTTTCCAGTCGGGAAAC
CTGTCGTGCCAGCTGCATTAATGAATCGGCCAACGCGCGGGGAGAGGCGGTTTGCTTATTGGGCGCTCTT
CCGCTTCCTCGCTCACTGACTCGCTGCGCTCGGTCGTTCGGCTGCGGCGAGCGGTATCAGCTCACTCAAA
GGCGGTAATACGGTTATCCACAGAATCAGGGGATAACGCAGGAAAGAACATGTGAGCAAAAGGCCAGCAA
AAGGCCAGGAACCGTAAAAAGGCCGCGTTGCTGGCGTTTTTCCATAGGCTCCGCCCCCCTGACGAGCATC
ACAAAAATCGACGCTCAAGTCAGAGGTGGCGAAACCCGACAGGACTATAAAGATACCAGGCGTTTCCCCC
TGGAAGCTCCCTCGTGCGCTCTCCTGTTCCGACCCTGCCGCTTACCGGATACCTGTCCGCCTTTCTCCCT
TCGGGAAGCGTGGCGCTTTCTCATAGCTCACGCTGTAGGTATCTCAGTTCGGTGTAGGTCGTTCGCTCCA
AGCTGGGCTGTGTGCACGAACCCCCCGTTCAGCCCGACCGCTGCGCCTTATCCGGTAACTATCGTCTTGA
GTCCAACCCGGTAAGACACGACTTATCGCCACTGGCAGCAGCCACTGGTAACAGGATTAGCAGAGCGAGG
TATGTAGGCGGTGCTACAGAGTTCTTGAAGTGGTGGCCTAACTACGGCTACACTAGAAGAACAGTATTTG
GTATCTGCGCTCTGCTGAAGCCAGTTACCTTCGGAAAAAGAGTTGGTAGCTCTTGATCCGGCAAACAAAC
CACCGCTGGTAGCGGTGGTTTTTTTGTTTGCAAGCAGCAGATTACGCGCAGAAAAAAAGGATCTCAAGAA
GATCCTTTGATCTTTTCTACGGGGTCTGACGCTCAGTGGAACGAAAACTCACGTTAAGGGATTTTGGTCA
TGAGATTATCAAAAAGGATCTTCACCTAGATCCTTTTAAATTAAAAATGAAGTTTTAAATCAATCTAAAG
TATATATGAGTAAACTTGGTCTGACAGTTACCAATGCTTAATCAGTGAGGCACCTATCTCAGCGATCTGT
CTATTTCGTTCATCCATAGTTGCCTGACTCCCCGTCGTGTAGATAACTACGATACGGGAGGGCTTACCAT
CTGGCCCCAGTGCTGCAATGATACCGCGAGACCCACGCTCACCGGCTCCAGATTTATCAGCAATAAACCA
GCCAGCCGGAAGGGCCGAGCGCAGAAGTGGTCCTGCAACTTTATCCGCCTCCATCCAGTCTATTAATTGT
TGCCGGGAAGCTAGAGTAAGTAGTTCGCCAGTTAATAGTTTGCGCAACGTTGTTGCCATTGCTACAGGCA
TCGTGGTGTCACGCTCGTCGTTTGGTATGGCTTCATTCAGCTCCGGTTCCCAACGATCAAGGCGAGTTAC
ATGATCCCCCATGTTGTGCAAAAAAGCGGTTAGCTCCTTCGGTCCTCCGATCGTTGTCAGAAGTAAGTTG
GCCGCAGTGTTATCACTCATGGTTATGGCAGCACTGCATAATTCTCTTACTGTCATGCCATCCGTAAGAT
GCTTTTCTGTGACTGGTGAGTACTCAACCAAGTCATTCTGAGAATAGTGTATGCGGCGACCGAGTTGCTC
TTGCCCGGCGTCAATACGGGATAATACCGCGCCACATAGCAGAACTTTAAAAGTGCTCATCATTGGAAAA
CGTTCTTCGGGGCGAAAACTCTCAAGGATCTTACCGCTGTTGAGATCCAGTTCGATGTAACCCACTCGTG
CACCCAACTGATCTTCAGCATCTTTTACTTTCACCAGCGTTTCTGGGTGAGCAAAAACAGGAAGGCAAAA
TGCCGCAAAAAAGGGAATAAGGGCGACACGGAAATGTTGAATACTCATACTCTTCCTTTTTCAATATTAT
TGAAGCATTTATCAGGGTTATTGTCTCATGAGCGGATACATATTTGAATGTATTTAGAAAAATAAACAAA
TAGGGGTTCCGCGCACATTTCCCCGAAAAGTGCCACCTGACGTCTAAGAAACCATTATTATCATGACATT
AACCTATAAAAATAGGCGTATCACGAGGCCCTTTCGTCTCGCGCGTTTCGGTGATGACGGTGAAAACCTC
TGACACATGCAGCTCCCGGAGACGGTCACAGCTTGTCTGTAAGCGGATGCCGGGAGCAGACAAGCCCGTC
AGGGCGCGTCAGCGGGTGTTGGCGGGTGTCGGGGCTGGCTTAACTATGCGGCATCAGAGCAGATTGTACT
GAGAGTGCACCATATGCGGTGTGAAATACCGCACAGATGCGTAAGGAGAAAATACCGCATCAGGCGCCAT
TCGCCATTCAGGCTGCGCAACTGTTGGGAAGGGCGATCGGTGCGGGCCTCTTCGCTATTACGCCAGCTGG
CGAAAGGGGGATGTGCTGCAAGGCGATTAAGTTGGGTAACGCCAGGGTTTTCCCAGTCACGACGTT
